Addgene plasmid #144476: TFORF3000
Purpose: Lentiviral vector for overexpressing transcription factor ORFs with unique 24-bp barcodes. Barcodes facilitate identification of transcription factors in pooled screens.
Depositing lab: Feng Zhang. Depositing organization: Broad Institute. Publication: A transcription factor atlas of directed differentiation. Joung J, Ma S, Tay T, Geiger-Schuller KR, Kirchgatterer PC, Verdine VK, Guo B, Arias-Garcia MA, Allen WE, Singh A, Kuksenko O, Abudayyeh OO, Gootenberg JS, Fu Z, Macrae RK, Buenrostro JD, Regev A, Zhang F. Cell. 2023 Jan 5;186(1):209-229.e26. doi: 10.1016/j.cell.2022.11.026. PubMed 36608654.
Backbone
  Vector backbone: pLX_TRC317
  Backbone manufacturer: Broad Institute Genetic Perturbation Platform
  Backbone size w/o insert (bp): 8264
  Vector type: Mammalian Expression, Lentiviral
  Selectable markers: Puromycin
Growth in bacteria
  Bacterial resistance: Ampicillin, 100 μg/mL
  Growth temperature: 37°C
  Growth strain: NEB Stable
  Copy number: High Copy
Gene/Insert
  Gene/Insert name: E2F6
  Species: H. sapiens (human)
  Insert size (bp): 1049
  Entrez Gene: E2F6 (a.k.a. E2F-6)
  Promoter: EF1a
  Tag / fusion protein: V5 (C terminal on insert)
  Cloning method: Gateway Cloning
  Sequencing primers: 5′ GGGTGGAGACTGAAGTTAGGCCAG; 3′ CACATAGCGTAAAAGGAGCAACATAG
Resource information
  A portion of this plasmid was derived from a plasmid made by: Broad Institute Genetic Perturbation Platform
Terms and licenses: Academic/Nonprofit Terms; Industry Terms: Not Available to Industry
Depositor comments: NM_198256.3 Please test multiple small colonies in case of plasmid recombination. To make this collection available in a timely manner, a portion of this collection was not fully sequenced by Addgene. If an Addgene verified full plasmid sequence is not available, please contact us prior to placing an order to request the full sequence.
How to cite: TFORF3000 was a gift from Feng Zhang (Addgene plasmid # 144476 ; http://n2t.net/addgene:144476 ; RRID:Addgene_144476)
