[The description below was written by a language model from this plasmid's Addgene catalogue record and pLannotate feature annotations shown in this document.]
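Description:
TFORF3000 is a lentiviral mammalian expression plasmid built on the pLX_TRC317 backbone and carrying the human transcription factor E2F6 as a Gateway-cloned open reading frame. It belongs to a barcoded transcription factor ORF collection in which each construct carries a unique 24-bp barcode, so that the overexpressed factor can be identified in pooled screens. The feature table does not annotate the barcode, so its exact position is not given by the record. In bacteria the plasmid replicates from a high-copy ColE1/pUC-type origin and is selected with ampicillin through the bla gene. An f1 origin and remnants of a lac/lacZα cloning region with flanking T7 and T3 promoters are also present. The depositor notes a risk of plasmid recombination, as is common for LTR-containing vectors.

The viral cassette follows a third-generation, self-inactivating design. An RSV promoter drives a truncated HIV-1 5' LTR, followed by the Ψ packaging signal with a gag fragment, the RRE for Rev-dependent export of the genomic RNA, a cPPT/CTS, and a ΔU3 3' LTR with a downstream SV40 polyadenylation signal. Within the transferred region, an SV40 early promoter drives puromycin N-acetyltransferase for selection of transduced cells. A separate EF-1α promoter drives E2F6, which is flanked by attB1 and attB2 recombination sites and followed by a C-terminal V5 epitope tag for detection. A WPRE downstream enhances transcript expression. E2F6 is annotated as an inhibitor of E2F-dependent transcription that lacks the transactivation and pocket-protein-binding domains. The construct is intended for stable overexpression of this factor, individually or in pooled directed-differentiation screens.
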