Features (pLannotate 1.2.2; 34 found; start..end, strand, type, name):
      5..231     +  promoter       RSV promoter: Rous sarcoma virus enhancer/promoter
    232..412     +  LTR            5' LTR (truncated): truncated 5' long terminal repeat (LTR) from HIV-1
    459..584     +  misc_feature   HIV-1 Ψ: packaging signal of human immunodeficiency virus type 1
    568..931     +  CDS            HIV-1 gag (fragment): gag protein from human immunodeficiency virus 1; gag
   1077..1310    +  misc_feature   RRE: The Rev response element (RRE) of HIV-1 allows for Rev-dependent mRNA export from the nucleus to the cytoplasm.
   1687..1713    +  CDS            Rev (fragment): human immunodeficiency virus 1 (HIV-1) Rev protein; rev; enhances nuclear export of unspliced and incompletely spliced viral mRNAs
   1720..1743    +  promoter       SV40 promoter (fragment): SV40 early promoter
   1744..1815    +  promoter       SV40 promoter (fragment): SV40 enhancer and early promoter
   1839..1974    +  rep_origin     SV40 ori: SV40 origin of replication
   2020..2616    +  CDS            PuroR (fragment): puromycin N-acetyltransferase; pac from Streptomyces; confers resistance to puromycin
   2665..2782    +  misc_feature   cPPT/CTS: central polypurine tract and central termination sequence of HIV-1
   2847..2913    +  CDS            small t antigen (fragment): SV40 (simian virus 40) small t antigen
   2920..4098    +  promoter       EF-1α promoter: strong constitutive promoter for human elongation factor EF-1α
   4119..4136    +  protein_bind   attB1 (fragment): mutant version of attB; core recombination site for the Gateway® BP reaction BP Clonase™
   4142..4984    +  CDS            E2F6: E2F6_HUMAN - Experimental evidence at protein level: Swiss-Prot protein existence level 1. Inhibitor of E2F-dependent transcription (PubMed:9689056, PubMed:9704927, PubMed:9501179). Binds DNA cooperatively with DP proteins through the E2 recognition site, 5'-TTTC[CG]CGC-3' (PubMed:9501179). Has a preference for the 5'-TTTCCCGC-3' E2F recognition site (PubMed:9501179). E2F6 lacks the transcriptional activation and pocket protein binding domains (PubMed:9704927, PubMed:9501179). Appears to regulate a subset of E2F-dependent genes whose products are required for entry into the cell cycle but not
   4987..5010    -  protein_bind   attB2: mutant version of attB; recombination site for the Gateway® BP reaction BP Clonase™
   5018..5059    +  CDS            V5 tag: epitope tag from simian virus 5
   5075..5128    +  promoter       U6 promoter (fragment): RNA polymerase III promoter for human U6 snRNA
   5170..5758    +  misc_feature   WPRE: woodchuck hepatitis virus posttranscriptional regulatory element
   5809..5828    +  misc_feature   cPPT/CTS (fragment): central polypurine tract and central termination sequence of HIV-1
   5830..6063    +  LTR            3' LTR (ΔU3): self-inactivating 3' long terminal repeat (LTR) from HIV-1
   6141..6262    +  polyA_signal   SV40 poly(A) signal: SV40 polyadenylation signal
   6302..6437    +  rep_origin     SV40 ori: SV40 origin of replication
   6458..6476    -  promoter       T7 promoter: promoter for bacteriophage T7 RNA polymerase
   6484..6639    +  CDS            lacZα (fragment): LacZα fragment of β-galactosidase; lacZ fragment
   6644..7072    +  rep_origin     f1 ori (sequence partly withheld): f1 bacteriophage origin of replication; arrow indicates direction of (+) strand synthesis
   7125..7229    +  promoter       AmpR promoter: bla
   7230..8090    +  CDS            AmpR: β-lactamase; bla; confers resistance to ampicillin, carbenicillin, and related antibiotics
   8261..8849    +  rep_origin     ori: high-copy-number ColE1/pMB1/pBR322/pUC origin of replication
   9032..9124    +  CDS            lacI (fragment): lac repressor; lacI; The lac repressor binds to the lac operator to inhibit transcription in E. coli. This inhibition can be relieved by adding lactose or isopropyl-β-D-thiogalactopyranoside (IPTG).
   9137..9158    +  protein_bind   CAP binding site: CAP binding activates transcription in the presence of cAMP. E. coli catabolite activator protein
   9173..9203    +  promoter       lac promoter: promoter for the E. coli lac operon
   9211..9227    +  protein_bind   lac operator: The lac repressor binds to the lac operator to inhibit transcription in E. coli. This inhibition can be relieved by adding lactose or isopropyl-β-D-thiogalactopyranoside (IPTG). lac repressor encoded by lacI
   9272..9290    +  promoter       T3 promoter: promoter for bacteriophage T3 RNA polymerase
>Addgene plasmid #144476 | TFORF3000 | addgene full sequence | sequence record 407352 | Addgene NGS Result
TTAATGTAGTCTTATGCAATACTCTTGTAGTCTTGCAACATGGTAACGATGAGTTAGCAACATGCCTTAC
AAGGAGAGAAAAAGCACCGTGCATGCCGATTGGTGGAAGTAAGGTGGTACGATCGTGCCTTATTAGGAAG
GCAACAGACGGGTCTGACATGGATTGGACGAACCACTGAATTGCCGCATTGCAGAGATATTGTATTTAAG
TGCCTAGCTCGATACATAAACGGGTCTCTCTGGTTAGACCAGATCTGAGCCTGGGAGCTCTCTGGCTAAC
TAGGGAACCCACTGCTTAAGCCTCAATAAAGCTTGCCTTGAGTGCTTCAAGTAGTGTGTGCCCGTCTGTT
GTGTGACTCTGGTAACTAGAGATCCCTCAGACCCTTTTAGTCAGTGTGGAAAATCTCTAGCAGTGGCGCC
CGAACAGGGACTTGAAAGCGAAAGGGAAACCAGAGGAGCTCTCTCGACGCAGGACTCGGCTTGCTGAAGC
GCGCACGGCAAGAGGCGAGGGGCGGCGACTGGTGAGTACGCCAAAAATTTTGACTAGCGGAGGCTAGAAG
GAGAGAGATGGGTGCGAGAGCGTCAGTATTAAGCGGGGGAGAATTAGATCGCGATGGGAAAAAATTCGGT
TAAGGCCAGGGGGAAAGAAAAAATATAAATTAAAACATATAGTATGGGCAAGCAGGGAGCTAGAACGATT
CGCAGTTAATCCTGGCCTGTTAGAAACATCAGAAGGCTGTAGACAAATACTGGGACAGCTACAACCATCC
CTTCAGACAGGATCAGAAGAACTTAGATCATTATATAATACAGTAGCAACCCTCTATTGTGTGCATCAAA
GGATAGAGATAAAAGACACCAAGGAAGCTTTAGACAAGATAGAGGAAGAGCAAAACAAAAGTAAGACCAC
CGCACAGCAAGCGGCCGCTGATCTTCAGACCTGGAGGAGGAGATATGAGGGACAATTGGAGAAGTGAATT
ATATAAATATAAAGTAGTAAAAATTGAACCATTAGGAGTAGCACCCACCAAGGCAAAGAGAAGAGTGGTG
CAGAGAGAAAAAAGAGCAGTGGGAATAGGAGCTTTGTTCCTTGGGTTCTTGGGAGCAGCAGGAAGCACTA
TGGGCGCAGCGTCAATGACGCTGACGGTACAGGCCAGACAATTATTGTCTGGTATAGTGCAGCAGCAGAA
CAATTTGCTGAGGGCTATTGAGGCGCAACAGCATCTGTTGCAACTCACAGTCTGGGGCATCAAGCAGCTC
CAGGCAAGAATCCTGGCTGTGGAAAGATACCTAAAGGATCAACAGCTCCTGGGGATTTGGGGTTGCTCTG
GAAAACTCATTTGCACCACTGCTGTGCCTTGGAATGCTAGTTGGAGTAATAAATCTCTGGAACAGATTTG
GAATCACACGACCTGGATGGAGTGGGACAGAGAAATTAACAATTACACAAGCTTAATACACTCCTTAATT
GAAGAATCGCAAAACCAGCAAGAAAAGAATGAACAAGAATTATTGGAATTAGATAAATGGGCAAGTTTGT
GGAATTGGTTTAACATAACAAATTGGCTGTGGTATATAAAATTATTCATAATGATAGTAGGAGGCTTGGT
AGGTTTAAGAATAGTTTTTGCTGTACTTTCTATAGTGAATAGAGTTAGGCAGGGATATTCACCATTATCG
TTTCAGACCCACCTCCCAACCCCGAGGGGACCCATGCATTGCATCTCAATTAGTCAGCAACCAGGTGTGG
AAAGTCCCCAGGCTCCCCAGCAGGCAGAAGTATGCAAAGCATGCGTCTCAATTAGTCAGCAACCATAGTC
CCGCCCCTAACTCCGCCCATCCCGCCCCTAACTCCGCCCAGTTCCGCCCATTCTCCGCCCCATGGCTGAC
TAATTTTTTTTATTTATGCAGAGGCCGAGGCCGCCTCGGCCTCTGAGCTATTCCAGAAGTAGTGAGGAGG
CTTTTTTGGAGGCCTAGGCTTTTGCAAAAAGCTTTCTAGAGGTACCACCGGAGCTTACCATGACCGAGTA
CAAGCCCACGGTGCGCCTCGCCACCCGCGACGACGTCCCCAGGGCCGTACGCACCCTCGCCGCCGCGTTC
GCCGACTACCCCGCCACGCGCCACACCGTCGATCCGGACCGCCACATCGAGCGGGTCACCGAGCTGCAAG
AACTCTTCCTCACGCGCGTCGGGCTCGACATCGGCAAGGTGTGGGTCGCGGACGACGGCGCCGCCGTGGC
GGTCTGGACCACGCCGGAGAGCGTCGAAGCGGGGGCGGTGTTCGCCGAGATCGGCCCGCGCATGGCCGAG
TTGAGCGGTTCCCGGCTGGCCGCGCAGCAACAGATGGAAGGCCTCCTGGCGCCGCACCGGCCCAAGGAGC
CCGCGTGGTTCCTGGCCACCGTCGGCGTCTCGCCCGACCACCAGGGCAAGGGTCTGGGCAGCGCCGTCGT
GCTCCCCGGAGTGGAGGCGGCCGAGCGCGCCGGGGTGCCCGCCTTCCTGGAGACCTCCGCGCCCCGCAAC
CTCCCCTTCTACGAGCGGCTCGGCTTCACCGTCACCGCCGACGTCGAGGTGCCCGAAGGACCGCGCACCT
GGTGCATGACCCGCAAGCCCGGTGCCAGTTAACGAATTCTAGATCTTGAGACAAATGGCAGTATTCATCC
ACAATTTTAAAAGAAAAGGGGGGATTGGGGGGTACAGTGCAGGGGAAAGAATAGTAGACATAATAGCAAC
AGACATACAAACTAAAGAATTACAAAAACAAATTACAAAAATTCAAAATTTTCGGGTTTATTACAGGGAC
AGCAGAGATCCACTTTGGCGCCGGCTCGAGGCCTGCAGGTGCAAAGATGGATAAAGTTTTAAACAGAGAG
GAATCTTTGCAGCTAATGGACCTTCTAGGTCTTGAAAGGAGTGGGAATTGGCTCCGGTGCCCGTCAGTGG
GCAGAGCGCACATCGCCCACAGTCCCCGAGAAGTTGGGGGGAGGGGTCGGCAATTGAACCGGTGCCTAGA
GAAGGTGGCGCGGGGTAAACTGGGAAAGTGATGTCGTGTACTGGCTCCGCCTTTTTCCCGAGGGTGGGGG
AGAACCGTATATAAGTGCAGTAGTCGCCGTGAACGTTCTTTTTCGCAACGGGTTTGCCGCCAGAACACAG
GTAAGTGCCGTGTGTGGTTCCCGCGGGCCTGGCCTCTTTACGGGTTATGGCCCTTGCGTGCCTTGAATTA
CTTCCACCTGGCTGCAGTACGTGATTCTTGATCCCGAGCTTCGGGTTGGAAGTGGGTGGGAGAGTTCGAG
GCCTTGCGCTTAAGGAGCCCCTTCGCCTCGTGCTTGAGTTGAGGCCTGGCCTGGGCGCTGGGGCCGCCGC
GTGCGAATCTGGTGGCACCTTCGCGCCTGTCTCGCTGCTTTCGATAAGTCTCTAGCCATTTAAAATTTTT
GATGACCTGCTGCGACGCTTTTTTTCTGGCAAGATAGTCTTGTAAATGCGGGCCAAGATCTGCACACTGG
TATTTCGGTTTTTGGGGCCGCGGGCGGCGACGGGGCCCGTGCGTCCCAGCGCACATGTTCGGCGAGGCGG
GGCCTGCGAGCGCGGCCACCGAGAATCGGACGGGGGTAGTCTCAAGCTGGCCGGCCTGCTCTGGTGCCTG
GCCTCGCGCCGCCGTGTATCGCCCCGCCCTGGGCGGCAAGGCTGGCCCGGTCGGCACCAGTTGCGTGAGC
GGAAAGATGGCCGCTTCCCGGCCCTGCTGCAGGGAGCTCAAAATGGAGGACGCGGCGCTCGGGAGAGCGG
GCGGGTGAGTCACCCACACAAAGGAAAAGGGCCTTTCCGTCCTCAGCCGTCGCTTCATGTGACTCCACGG
AGTACCGGGCGCCGTCCAGGCACCTCGATTAGTTCTCGAGCTTTTGGAGTACGTCGTCTTTAGGTTGGGG
GGAGGGGTTTTATGCGATGGAGTTTCCCCACACTGAGTGGGTGGAGACTGAAGTTAGGCCAGCTTGGCAC
TTGATGTAATTCTCCTTGGAATTTGCCCTTTTTGAGTTTGGATCTTGGTTCATTCTCAAGCCTCAGACAG
TGGTTCAAAGTTTTTTTCTTCCATTTCAGGTGTCGTGAGGCTAGCATCGATTGATCAACAAGTTTGTACA
AAAAAGTTGGCATGAGTCAGCAGCGGCCGGCGAGGAAGTTACCCAGTCTCCTCCTGGACCCGACGGAGGA
GACGGTTCGCCGTCGGTGCCGAGACCCCATCAACGTGGAGGGCCTGCTGCCATCAAAAATAAGGATTAAT
TTAGAAGATAATGTACAATATGTGTCCATGAGAAAAGCTCTAAAAGTGAAGAGACCTCGTTTTGATGTAT
CGCTGGTTTATTTAACTCGAAAATTTATGGATCTTGTCAGATCTGCTCCCGGGGGTATTCTTGACTTAAA
CAAGGTTGCAACGAAACTGGGAGTCCGAAAGCGGAGAGTGTATGACATCACCAATGTCTTAGATGGAATC
GACCTCGTTGAAAAGAAATCCAAGAACCATATTAGATGGATAGGATCTGATCTTAGCAATTTTGGAGCAG
TTCCCCAACAAAAGAAGCTACAGGAGGAACTTTCTGACTTATCAGCAATGGAAGATGCTTTGGATGAGTT
AATTAAGGATTGTGCTCAGCAGCTGTTTGAGTTAACAGATGACAAAGAAAATGAAAGACTAGCATATGTG
ACCTATCAAGACATTCATAGCATTCAGGCCTTCCATGAACAGATCGTCATTGCAGTTAAAGCTCCAGCAG
AAACCAGATTGGATGTTCCAGCTCCCAGAGAAGACTCTATCACAGTGCACATAAGGAGCACCAACGGACC
TATCGATGTCTATTTGTGTGAAGTGGAGCAGGGTCAGACCAGTAACAAAAGGTCTGAAGGTGTCGGGACC
TCTTCATCTGAGAGCACTCATCCAGAAGGCCCTGAGGAAGAAGAAAATCCTCAGCAAAGTGAAGAATTGC
TTGAAGTAAGCAACTGCCCAACTTTCTTGTACAAAGTGGTTGATATCGGTAAGCCTATCCCTAACCCTCT
CCTCGGTCTCGATTCTACGTAGTAATGAACTAGTCCGTAACTTGAAAGTATTTCGATTTCTTGGCTTTAT
ATATCTTGTGGAAAGGACGAGAGAAGAATGCTGTACAACCTTGAACGCGTTAAGTCGACAATCAACCTCT
GGATTACAAAATTTGTGAAAGATTGACTGGTATTCTTAACTATGTTGCTCCTTTTACGCTATGTGGATAC
GCTGCTTTAATGCCTTTGTATCATGCTATTGCTTCCCGTATGGCTTTCATTTTCTCCTCCTTGTATAAAT
CCTGGTTGCTGTCTCTTTATGAGGAGTTGTGGCCCGTTGTCAGGCAACGTGGCGTGGTGTGCACTGTGTT
TGCTGACGCAACCCCCACTGGTTGGGGCATTGCCACCACCTGTCAGCTCCTTTCCGGGACTTTCGCTTTC
CCCCTCCCTATTGCCACGGCGGAACTCATCGCCGCCTGCCTTGCCCGCTGCTGGACAGGGGCTCGGCTGT
TGGGCACTGACAATTCCGTGGTGTTGTCGGGGAAATCATCGTCCTTTCCTTGGCTGCTCGCCTGTGTTGC
CACCTGGATTCTGCGCGGGACGTCCTTCTGCTACGTCCCTTCGGCCCTCAATCCAGCGGACCTTCCTTCC
CGCGGCCTGCTGCCGGCTCTGCGGCCTCTTCCGCGTCTTCGCCTTCGCCCTCAGACGAGTCGGATCTCCC
TTTGGGCCGCCTCCCCGCGTCGACTTTAAGACCAATGACTTACAAGGCAGCTGTAGATCTTAGCCACTTT
TTAAAAGAAAAGGGGGGACTGGAAGGGCTAATTCACTCCCAACGAAGACAAGATCTGCTTTTTGCTTGTA
CTGGGTCTCTCTGGTTAGACCAGATCTGAGCCTGGGAGCTCTCTGGCTAACTAGGGAACCCACTGCTTAA
GCCTCAATAAAGCTTGCCTTGAGTGCTTCAAGTAGTGTGTGCCCGTCTGTTGTGTGACTCTGGTAACTAG
AGATCCCTCAGACCCTTTTAGTCAGTGTGGAAAATCTCTAGCAGTACGTATAGTAGTTCATGTCATCTTA
TTATTCAGTATTTATAACTTGCAAAGAAATGAATATCAGAGAGTGAGAGGAACTTGTTTATTGCAGCTTA
TAATGGTTACAAATAAAGCAATAGCATCACAAATTTCACAAATAAAGCATTTTTTTCACTGCATTCTAGT
TGTGGTTTGTCCAAACTCATCAATGTATCTTATCATGTCTGGCTCTAGCTATCCCGCCCCTAACTCCGCC
CATCCCGCCCCTAACTCCGCCCAGTTCCGCCCATTCTCCGCCCCATGGCTGACTAATTTTTTTTATTTAT
GCAGAGGCCGAGGCCGCCTCGGCCTCTGAGCTATTCCAGAAGTAGTGAGGAGGCTTTTTTGGAGGCCTAG
GGACGTACCCAATTCGCCCTATAGTGAGTCGTATTACGCGCGCTCACTGGCCGTCGTTTTACAACGTCGT
GACTGGGAAAACCCTGGCGTTACCCAACTTAATCGCCTTGCAGCACATCCCCCTTTCGCCAGCTGGCGTA
ATAGCGAAGAGGCCCGCACCGATCGCCCTTCCCAACAGTTGCGCAGCCTGAATGGCGAATGGG
[124 nt withheld, positions 6644-6767]
C
[91 nt withheld, positions 6769-6859]
A
[49 nt withheld, positions 6861-6909]
CCTTTGACGTTGGAGTCCACGTTCTTT
[37 nt withheld, positions 6937-6973]
ACCCTATCTCGGTCTATTCTTTTGATTTATAAGGGATTTTGCCGATTTCGGCCTATTGGTTAAAAAATGA
GCTGATTTAACAAAAATTTAACGCGAATTTTAACAAAATATTAACGCTTACAATTTAGGTGGCACTTTTC
GGGGAAATGTGCGCGGAACCCCTATTTGTTTATTTTTCTAAATACATTCAAATATGTATCCGCTCATGAG
ACAATAACCCTGATAAATGCTTCAATAATATTGAAAAAGGAAGAGTATGAGTATTCAACATTTCCGTGTC
GCCCTTATTCCCTTTTTTGCGGCATTTTGCCTTCCTGTTTTTGCTCACCCAGAAACGCTGGTGAAAGTAA
AAGATGCTGAAGATCAGTTGGGTGCACGAGTGGGTTACATCGAACTGGATCTCAACAGCGGTAAGATCCT
TGAGAGTTTTCGCCCCGAAGAACGTTTTCCAATGATGAGCACTTTTAAAGTTCTGCTATGTGGCGCGGTA
TTATCCCGTATTGACGCCGGGCAAGAGCAACTCGGTCGCCGCATACACTATTCTCAGAATGACTTGGTTG
AGTACTCACCAGTCACAGAAAAGCATCTTACGGATGGCATGACAGTAAGAGAATTATGCAGTGCTGCCAT
AACCATGAGTGATAACACTGCGGCCAACTTACTTCTGACAACGATCGGAGGACCGAAGGAGCTAACCGCT
TTTTTGCACAACATGGGGGATCATGTAACTCGCCTTGATCGTTGGGAACCGGAGCTGAATGAAGCCATAC
CAAACGACGAGCGTGACACCACGATGCCTGTAGCAATGGCAACAACGTTGCGCAAACTATTAACTGGCGA
ACTACTTACTCTAGCTTCCCGGCAACAATTAATAGACTGGATGGAGGCGGATAAAGTTGCAGGACCACTT
CTGCGCTCGGCCCTTCCGGCTGGCTGGTTTATTGCTGATAAATCTGGAGCCGGTGAGCGTGGGTCTCGCG
GTATCATTGCAGCACTGGGGCCAGATGGTAAGCCCTCCCGTATCGTAGTTATCTACACGACGGGGAGTCA
GGCAACTATGGATGAACGAAATAGACAGATCGCTGAGATAGGTGCCTCACTGATTAAGCATTGGTAACTG
TCAGACCAAGTTTACTCATATATACTTTAGATTGATTTAAAACTTCATTTTTAATTTAAAAGGATCTAGG
TGAAGATCCTTTTTGATAATCTCATGACCAAAATCCCTTAACGTGAGTTTTCGTTCCACTGAGCGTCAGA
CCCCGTAGAAAAGATCAAAGGATCTTCTTGAGATCCTTTTTTTCTGCGCGTAATCTGCTGCTTGCAAACA
AAAAAACCACCGCTACCAGCGGTGGTTTGTTTGCCGGATCAAGAGCTACCAACTCTTTTTCCGAAGGTAA
CTGGCTTCAGCAGAGCGCAGATACCAAATACTGTTCTTCTAGTGTAGCCGTAGTTAGGCCACCACTTCAA
GAACTCTGTAGCACCGCCTACATACCTCGCTCTGCTAATCCTGTTACCAGTGGCTGCTGCCAGTGGCGAT
AAGTCGTGTCTTACCGGGTTGGACTCAAGACGATAGTTACCGGATAAGGCGCAGCGGTCGGGCTGAACGG
GGGGTTCGTGCACACAGCCCAGCTTGGAGCGAACGACCTACACCGAACTGAGATACCTACAGCGTGAGCT
ATGAGAAAGCGCCACGCTTCCCGAAGGGAGAAAGGCGGACAGGTATCCGGTAAGCGGCAGGGTCGGAACA
GGAGAGCGCACGAGGGAGCTTCCAGGGGGAAACGCCTGGTATCTTTATAGTCCTGTCGGGTTTCGCCACC
TCTGACTTGAGCGTCGATTTTTGTGATGCTCGTCAGGGGGGCGGAGCCTATGGAAAAACGCCAGCAACGC
GGCCTTTTTACGGTTCCTGGCCTTTTGCTGGCCTTTTGCTCACATGTTCTTTCCTGCGTTATCCCCTGAT
TCTGTGGATAACCGTATTACCGCCTTTGAGTGAGCTGATACCGCTCGCCGCAGCCGAACGACCGAGCGCA
GCGAGTCAGTGAGCGAGGAAGCGGAAGAGCGCCCAATACGCAAACCGCCTCTCCCCGCGCGTTGGCCGAT
TCATTAATGCAGCTGGCACGACAGGTTTCCCGACTGGAAAGCGGGCAGTGAGCGCAACGCAATTAATGTG
AGTTAGCTCACTCATTAGGCACCCCAGGCTTTACACTTTATGCTTCCGGCTCGTATGTTGTGTGGAATTG
TGAGCGGATAACAATTTCACACAGGAAACAGCTATGACCATGATTACGCCAAGCGCGCAATTAACCCTCA
CTAAAGGGAACAAAAGCTGGAGCTGCAAGC
