>Addgene plasmid #144476 | TFORF3000 | depositor partial sequence | sequence record 285543 | Insert
ATCGATTGATCAACAAGTTTGTACAAAAAAGTTGGCATGAGTCAGCAGCGGCCGGCGAGGAAGTTACCCA
GTCTCCTCCTGGACCCGACGGAGGAGACGGTTCGCCGTCGGTGCCGAGACCCCATCAACGTGGAGGGCCT
GCTGCCATCAAAAATAAGGATTAATTTAGAAGATAATGTACAATATGTGTCCATGAGAAAAGCTCTAAAA
GTGAAGAGACCTCGTTTTGATGTATCGCTGGTTTATTTAACTCGAAAATTTATGGATCTTGTCAGATCTG
CTCCCGGGGGTATTCTTGACTTAAACAAGGTTGCAACGAAACTGGGAGTCCGAAAGCGGAGAGTGTATGA
CATCACCAATGTCTTAGATGGAATCGACCTCGTTGAAAAGAAATCCAAGAACCATATTAGATGGATAGGA
TCTGATCTTAGCAATTTTGGAGCAGTTCCCCAACAAAAGAAGCTACAGGAGGAACTTTCTGACTTATCAG
CAATGGAAGATGCTTTGGATGAGTTAATTAAGGATTGTGCTCAGCAGCTGTTTGAGTTAACAGATGACAA
AGAAAATGAAAGACTAGCATATGTGACCTATCAAGACATTCATAGCATTCAGGCCTTCCATGAACAGATC
GTCATTGCAGTTAAAGCTCCAGCAGAAACCAGATTGGATGTTCCAGCTCCCAGAGAAGACTCTATCACAG
TGCACATAAGGAGCACCAACGGACCTATCGATGTCTATTTGTGTGAAGTGGAGCAGGGTCAGACCAGTAA
CAAAAGGTCTGAAGGTGTCGGGACCTCTTCATCTGAGAGCACTCATCCAGAAGGCCCTGAGGAAGAAGAA
AATCCTCAGCAAAGTGAAGAATTGCTTGAAGTAAGCAACTGCCCAACTTTCTTGTACAAAGTGGTTGATA
TCGGTAAGCCTATCCCTAACCCTCTCCTCGGTCTCGATTCTACGTAGTAATGAACTAGTCCGTAACTTGA
AAGTATTTCGATTTCTTGGCTTTATATATCTTGTGGAAAGGACGAGAGAAGAATGCTGTACAACCTTGA
