>Addgene plasmid #144476 | TFORF3000 | depositor partial sequence | sequence record 285544 | Barcode
GAGAAGAATGCTGTACAACCTTGA
